Addgene plasmid #36063: pT7-7 asyn S87A/S129A
Depositing lab: Hilal Lashuel. Depositing organization: Swiss Federal Institute of Technology (EPFL).
Backbone
  Vector backbone: pT7-7
  Backbone size w/o insert (bp): 2438
  Vector type: Bacterial Expression
Growth in bacteria
  Bacterial resistance: Ampicillin, 100 μg/mL
  Growth temperature: 37°C
  Growth strain: DH5alpha
  Copy number: High Copy
Gene/Insert
  Gene/Insert name: alpha-synuclein S87A/S129A
  Species: H. sapiens (human)
  Insert size (bp): 476
  Mutation: S87A/S129A
  Entrez Gene: SNCA (a.k.a. NACP, PARK1, PARK4, PD1)
  Promoter: T7
  Cloning method: Restriction Enzyme; 5′ cloning site NdeI (not destroyed); 3′ cloning site HindIII (not destroyed)
  Sequencing primers: 5′ T7; 3′ AmpStop (TCAGGCAACTATGGATGAAC)
Terms and licenses: Academic/Nonprofit Terms; Industry Terms: Not Available to Industry
Depositor comments: Lashuel Lab Plasmid #81
How to cite: pT7-7 asyn S87A/S129A was a gift from Hilal Lashuel (Addgene plasmid # 36063 ; http://n2t.net/addgene:36063 ; RRID:Addgene_36063)
