[The description below was written by a language model from this plasmid's Addgene catalogue record and pLannotate feature annotations shown in this document.]
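Description:
pT7-7 asyn S87A/S129A is a small bacterial expression plasmid (2,914 bp in the depositor's full sequence) built on the pT7-7 backbone for producing a mutant form of human alpha-synuclein (SNCA) in E. coli. It replicates from a high-copy ColE1/pMB1-type origin and is selected with ampicillin through a β-lactamase gene driven by its own bla promoter. Only a short fragment of rop remains, consistent with the high copy number recorded, and a remnant of the tet promoter sits downstream of the insert as a leftover of the pBR322-derived backbone.

The expression cassette is simple: a bacteriophage T7 promoter followed by the efficient ribosome binding site from T7 gene 10, then the alpha-synuclein coding sequence, cloned between NdeI and HindIII sites that are both preserved. Use of NdeI typically places the start codon directly at the cloning site, and the feature table shows no fusion tags, so the protein appears to be made in untagged form. Transcription depends on T7 RNA polymerase, so expression requires a host strain that supplies this enzyme, while the recorded DH5alpha strain serves for propagation. No lac operator or T7 terminator is annotated.

The insert carries two serine-to-alanine substitutions, S87A and S129A. Alanine cannot be phosphorylated, so this double mutant removes two serine residues known as phosphorylation sites in alpha-synuclein. The record does not state a specific purpose, but such a construct is suited to producing recombinant phosphorylation-deficient protein for comparison with wild-type alpha-synuclein in biochemical and aggregation studies related to Parkinson's disease.
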