Features (pLannotate 1.2.2; 8 found; start..end, strand, type, name):
     42..902     -  CDS            AmpR: β-lactamase; bla; confers resistance to ampicillin, carbenicillin, and related antibiotics
    903..1007    -  promoter       AmpR promoter: bla
   1223..1811    +  rep_origin     ori: high-copy-number ColE1/pMB1/pBR322/pUC origin of replication
   2251..2288    -  CDS            rop (fragment): Rop protein, which maintains plasmids at low copy number; rop
   2322..2340    +  promoter       T7 promoter: promoter for bacteriophage T7 RNA polymerase
   2372..2394    +  RBS            RBS: efficient ribosome binding site from bacteriophage T7 gene 10 (Olins and Rangwala, 1989)
   2402..2821    +  CDS            SNCA: SYUA_HUMAN - Also known as NACP, PARK1. Experimental evidence at protein level: Swiss-Prot protein existence level 1. Neuronal protein that plays several roles in synaptic activity such as regulation of synaptic vesicle trafficking and subsequent neurotransmitter release. Participates as a monomer in synaptic vesicle exocytosis by enhancing vesicle priming, fusion and dilation of exocytotic fusion pores (PubMed:28288128, PubMed:30404828). Mechanistically, acts by increasing local Ca(2+) release from microdomains which is essential for the enhancement of ATP-induced exocytosis (PubMed:30404828)
   2885..2903    -  promoter       tet promoter (fragment): E. coli promoter for tetracycline efflux protein gene
>Addgene plasmid #36063 | pT7-7 asyn S87A/S129A | depositor full sequence | sequence record 44519 | pT7-7 asyn S87A/S129A sequence 2914 bps
AAATCAATCTAAAGTATATATGAGTAAACTTGGTCTGACAGTTACCAATGCTTAATCAGTGAGGCACCTA
TCTCAGCGATCTGTCTATTTCGTTCATCCATAGTTGCCTGACTCCCCGTCGTGTAGATAACTACGATACG
GGAGGGCTTACCATCTGGCCCCAGTGCTGCAATGATACCGCGAGACCCACGCTCACCGGCTCCAGATTTA
TCAGCAATAAACCAGCCAGCCGGAAGGGCCGAGCGCAGAAGTGGTCCTGCAACTTTATCCGCCTCCATCC
AGTCTATTAATTGTTGCCGGGAAGCTAGAGTAAGTAGTTCGCCAGTTAATAGTTTGCGCAACGTTGTTGC
CATTGCTACAGGCATCGTGGTGTCACGCTCGTCGTTTGGTATGGCTTCATTCAGCTCCGGTTCCCAACGA
TCAAGGCGAGTTACATGATCCCCCATGTTGTGCAAAAAAGCGGTTAGCTCCTTCGGTCCTCCGATCGTTG
TCAGAAGTAAGTTGGCCGCAGTGTTATCACTCATGGTTATGGCAGCACTGCATAATTCTCTTACTGTCAT
GCCATCCGTAAGATGCTTTTCTGTGACTGGTGAGTACTCAACCAAGTCATTCTGAGAATAGTGTATGCGG
CGACCGAGTTGCTCTTGCCCGGCGTCAACACGGGATAATACCGCGCCACATAGCAGAACTTTAAAAGTGC
TCATCATTGGAAAACGTTCTTCGGGGCGAAAACTCTCAAGGATCTTACCGCTGTTGAGATCCAGTTCGAT
GTAACCCACTCGTGCACCCAACTGATCTTCAGCATCTTTTACTTTCACCAGCGTTTCTGGGTGAGCAAAA
ACAGGAAGGCAAAATGCCGCAAAAAAGGGAATAAGGGCGACACGGAAATGTTGAATACTCATACTCTTCC
TTTTTCAATATTATTGAAGCATTTATCAGGGTTATTGTCTCATGAGCGGATACATATTTGAATGTATTTA
GAAAAATAAACAAATAGGGGTTCCGCGCACATTTCCCCGAAAAGTGCCACCTGACGTCTAAGAAACCATT
ATTATCATGACATTAACCTATAAAAATAGGCGTATCACGAGGCCCTTTCGTCTTCAAGAATTAAAAGGAT
CTAGGTGAAGATCCTTTTTGATAATCTCATGACCAAAATCCCTTAACGTGAGTTTTCGTTCCACTGAGCG
TCAGACCCCGTAGAAAAGATCAAAGGATCTTCTTGAGATCCTTTTTTTCTGCGCGTAATCTGCTGCTTGC
AAACAAAAAAACCACCGCTACCAGCGGTGGTTTGTTTGCCGGATCAAGAGCTACCAACTCTTTTTCCGAA
GGTAACTGGCTTCAGCAGAGCGCAGATACCAAATACTGTCCTTCTAGTGTAGCCGTAGTTAGGCCACCAC
TTCAAGAACTCTGTAGCACCGCCTACATACCTCGCTCTGCTAATCCTGTTACCAGTGGCTGCTGCCAGTG
GCGATAAGTCGTGTCTTACCGGGTTGGACTCAAGACGATAGTTACCGGATAAGGCGCAGCGGTCGGGCTG
AACGGGGGGTTCGTGCACACAGCCCAGCTTGGAGCGAACGACCTACACCGAACTGAGATACCTACAGCGT
GAGCATTGAGAAAGCGCCACGCTTCCCGAAGGGAGAAAGGCGGACAGGTATCCGGTAAGCGGCAGGGTCG
GAACAGGAGAGCGCACGAGGGAGCTTCCAGGGGGAAACGCCTGGTATCTTTATAGTCCTGTCGGGTTTCG
CCACCTCTGACTTGAGCGTCGATTTTTGTGATGCTCGTCAGGGGGGCGGAGCCTATGGAAAAACGCCAGC
AACGCGGCCTTTTTACGGTTCCTGGCCTTTTGCTGGCCTTTTGCTCACATGTTCTTTCCTGCGTTATCCC
CTGATTCTGTGGATAACCGTATTACCGCCTTTGAGTGAGCTGATACCGCTCGCCGCAGCCGAACGACCGA
GCGCAGCGAGTCAGTGAGCGAGGAAGCGGAAGAGCGCCTGATGCGGTATTTTCTCCTTACGCATCTGTGC
GGTATTTCACACCGCATACAGATCTGTATGGTGCACTCTCAGTACAATCTGCTCTGATGCCGCATAGTTA
AGCCAGTATATACACTCCGCTATCGCTACGTGACTGGGTCATGGCTGCGCCCCGACACCCGCCAACACCC
GCTGACGCGCCCTGACGGGCTTGTCTGCTCCCGGCATCCGCTTACAGACAAGCTGTGACCGTCTCCGGGA
GCTGCATGTGTCAGAGGTTTTCACCGTCATCACCGAAACGCGCGAGGCCCAGCGATTCGAACTTCTGATA
GACTTCGAAATTAATACGACTCACTATAGGGAGACCACAACGGTTTCCCTCTAGAAATAATTTTGTTTAA
CTTTAAGAAGGAGATATACATATGGATGTATTCATGAAAGGACTTTCAAAGGCCAAGGAGGGAGTTGTGG
CTGCTGCTGAGAAAACCAAACAGGGTGTGGCAGAAGCAGCAGGAAAGACAAAAGAGGGTGTTCTCTATGT
AGGCTCCAAAACCAAGGAGGGAGTGGTGCATGGTGTGGCAACAGTGGCTGAGAAGACCAAAGAGCAAGTG
ACAAATGTTGGAGGAGCAGTGGTGACGGGTGTGACAGCAGTAGCCCAGAAGACAGTGGAGGGAGCAGGGG
CCATTGCAGCAGCCACTGGCTTTGTCAAAAAGGACCAGTTGGGCAAGAATGAAGAAGGAGCCCCACAGGA
AGGAATTCTGGAAGATATGCCTGTGGATCCTGACAATGAGGCTTATGAAATGCCTGCTGAGGAAGGGTAT
CAAGACTACGAACCTGAAGCCTAAGAAATATCTTTGCTCCCAGTTTCTTGAGATCTGCTGACAGATGTTC
CATCCAAGCTTATCATCGATGATAAGCTGTCAAACATGAGAATT
