>Addgene plasmid #36063 | pT7-7 asyn S87A/S129A | addgene partial sequence | sequence record 45254 | T7 5'-TAATACGACTCACTATAGGG-3'
GTTTACTTTAGAAGGAGATATACATATGGATGTATTCATGAAAGGACTTTCAAAGGCCAAGGAGGGAGTT
GTGGCTGCTGCTGAGAAAACCAAACAGGGTGTGGCAGAAGCAGCAGGAAAGACAAAAGAGGGTGTTCTCT
ATGTAGGCTCCAAAACCAAGGAGGGAGTGGTGCATGGTGTGGCAACAGTGGCTGAGAAGACCAAAGAGCA
AGTGACAAATGTTGGAGGAGCAGTGGTGACGGGTGTGACAGCAGTAGCCCAGAAGACAGTGGAGGGAGCA
GGGGCCATTGCAGCAGCCACTGGCTTTGTCAAAAAGGACCAGTTGGGCAAGAATGAAGAAGGAGCCCCAC
AGGAAGGAATTCTGGAAGATATGCCTGTGGATCCTGACAATGAGGCTTATGAAATGCCTGCTGAGGAAGG
GTATCAAGACTACGAACCTGAAGCCTAAGAAATATCTTTGCTCCCAGTTTCTTGAGATCTGCTGACAGAT
GTTCCATCCAAGCTTATCGATGATAAGCTGTCAAACATGAGAATTAAATCAATCTAAAGTATATATGAGT
AAACTTGGTCTGACAGTTACCAATGCTTAATCAGTGAGGCACCTATCTCAGCGATCTGTCTATTTCGTTC
ATCCATAGTTGCCTGACTCCCCGTCGTGTAGATAACTACGATACGGGAGGGCTTACCATCTGGCCCCAGT
GCTGCAATGATACCGCGAGACCCACGCTCACCGGCTCCAGATTTATCAGCAATAAACCAGCCAGCCGGAA
GGGCCGAGCGCAGAA
